>Addgene plasmid #29722 | pET Biotin His6 mCherry LIC cloning vector (H6-mCherry) | depositor full sequence | sequence record 13812 | Author sequence
TGGCGAATGGG
[124 nt withheld, positions 12-135]
C
[91 nt withheld, positions 137-227]
A
[49 nt withheld, positions 229-277]
CCTTTGACGTTGGAGTCCACGTTCTTT
[37 nt withheld, positions 305-341]
ACCCTATCTCGGTCTATTCTTTTGATTTATAAGGGATTTTGCCGATTTCGGCCTATTGGTTAAAAAATGA
GCTGATTTAACAAAAATTTAACGCGAATTTTAACAAACTAGTAACGTTTACAATTTCAGGTGGCACTTTT
CGGGGAAATGTGCGCGGAACCCCTATTTGTTTATTTTTCTAAATACATTCAAATATGTATCCGCTCATGA
ATTAATTCTTAGAAAAACTCATCGAGCATCAAATGAAACTGCAATTTATTCATATCAGGATTATCAATAC
CATATTTTTGAAAAAGCCGTTTCTGTAATGAAGGAGAAAACTCACCGAGGCAGTTCCATAGGATGGCAAG
ATCCTGGTATCGGTCTGCGATTCCGACTCGTCCAACATCAATACAACCTATTAATTTCCCCTCGTCAAAA
ATAAGGTTATCAAGTGAGAAATCACCATGAGTGACGACTGAATCCGGTGAGAATGGCAAAAGTTTATGCA
TTTCTTTCCAGACTTGTTCAACAGGCCAGCCATTACGCTCGTCATCAAAATCACTCGCATCAACCAAACC
GTTATTCATTCGTGATTGCGCCTGAGCGAGACGAAATACGCGATCGCTGTTAAAAGGACAATTACAAACA
GGAATCGAATGCAACCGGCGCAGGAACACTGCCAGCGCATCAACAATGTTTTCACCTGAATCAGGATATT
CTTCTAATACCTGGAATGCTGTTTTCCCGGGGATCGCAGTGGTGAGTAACCATGCATCATCAGGAGTACG
GATAAAATGCTTGATGGTCGGAAGAGGCATAAATTCCGTCAGCCAGTTTAGTCTGACCATCTCATCTGTA
ACATCATTGGCAACGCTACCTTTGCCATGTTTCAGAAACAACTCTGGCGCATCGGGCTTCCCATACAATC
GATAGATTGTCGCACCTGATTGCCCGACATTATCGCGAGCCCATTTATACCCATATAAATCAGCATCCAT
GTTGGAATTTAATCGCGGCCTAGAGCAAGACGTTTCCCGTTGAATATGGCTCATAACACCCCTTGTATTA
CTGTTTATGTAAGCAGACAGTTTTATTGTTCATGACCAAAATCCCTTAACGTGAGTTTTCGTTCCACTGA
GCGTCAGACCCCGTAGAAAAGATCAAAGGATCTTCTTGAGATCCTTTTTTTCTGCGCGTAATCTGCTGCT
TGCAAACAAAAAAACCACCGCTACCAGCGGTGGTTTGTTTGCCGGATCAAGAGCTACCAACTCTTTTTCC
GAAGGTAACTGGCTTCAGCAGAGCGCAGATACCAAATACTGTCCTTCTAGTGTAGCCGTAGTTAGGCCAC
CACTTCAAGAACTCTGTAGCACCGCCTACATACCTCGCTCTGCTAATCCTGTTACCAGTGGCTGCTGCCA
GTGGCGATAAGTCGTGTCTTACCGGGTTGGACTCAAGACGATAGTTACCGGATAAGGCGCAGCGGTCGGG
CTGAACGGGGGGTTCGTGCACACAGCCCAGCTTGGAGCGAACGACCTACACCGAACTGAGATACCTACAG
CGTGAGCTATGAGAAAGCGCCACGCTTCCCGAAGGGAGAAAGGCGGACAGGTATCCGGTAAGCGGCAGGG
TCGGAACAGGAGAGCGCACGAGGGAGCTTCCAGGGGGAAACGCCTGGTATCTTTATAGTCCTGTCGGGTT
TCGCCACCTCTGACTTGAGCGTCGATTTTTGTGATGCTCGTCAGGGGGGCGGAGCCTATGGAAAAACGCC
AGCAACGCGGCCTTTTTACGGTTCCTGGCCTTTTGCTGGCCTTTTGCTCACATGTTCTTTCCTGCGTTAT
CCCCTGATTCTGTGGATAACCGTATTACCGCCTTTGAGTGAGCTGATACCGCTCGCCGCAGCCGAACGAC
CGAGCGCAGCGAGTCAGTGAGCGAGGAAGCGGAAGAGCGCCTGATGCGGTATTTTCTCCTTACGCATCTG
TGCGGTATTTCACACCGCATATATGGTGCACTCTCAGTACAATCTGCTCTGATGCCGCATAGTTAAGCCA
GTATACACTCCGCTATCGCTACGTGACTGGGTCATGGCTGCGCCCCGACACCCGCCAACACCCGCTGACG
CGCCCTGACGGGCTTGTCTGCTCCCGGCATCCGCTTACAGACAAGCTGTGACCGTCTCCGGGAGCTGCAT
GTGTCAGAGGTTTTCACCGTCATCACCGAAACGCGCGAGGCAGCTGCGGTAAAGCTCATCAGCGTGGTCG
TGAAGCGATTCACAGATGTCTGCCTGTTCATCCGCGTCCAGCTCGTTGAGTTTCTCCAGAAGCGTTAATG
TCTGGCTTCTGATAAAGCGGGCCATGTTAAGGGCGGTTTTTTCCTGTTTGGTCACTGATGCCTCCGTGTA
AGGGGGATTTCTGTTCATGGGGGTAATGATACCGATGAAACGAGAGAGGATGCTCACGATACGGGTTACT
GATGATGAACATGCCCGGTTACTGGAACGTTGTGAGGGTAAACAACTGGCGGTATGGATGCGGCGGGACC
AGAGAAAAATCACTCAGGGTCAATGCCAGCGCTTCGTTAATACAGATGTAGGTGTTCCACAGGGTAGCCA
GCAGCATCCTGCGATGCAGATCCGGAACATAATGGTGCAGGGCGCTGACTTCCGCGTTTCCAGACTTTAC
GAAACACGGAAACCGAAGACCATTCATGTTGTTGCTCAGGTCGCAGACGTTTTGCAGCAGCAGTCGCTTC
ACGTTCGCTCGCGTATCGGTGATTCATTCTGCTAACCAGTAAGGCAACCCCGCCAGCCTAGCCGGGTCCT
CAACGACAGGAGCACGATCATGCGCACCCGTGGGGCCGCCATGCCGGCGATAATGGCCTGCTTCTCGCCG
AAACGTTTGGTGGCGGGACCAGTGACGAAGGCTTGAGCGAGGGCGTGCAAGATTCCGAATACCGCAAGCG
ACAGGCCGATCATCGTCGCGCTCCAGCGAAAGCGGTCCTCGCCGAAAATGACCCAGAGCGCTGCCGGCAC
CTGTCCTACGAGTTGCATGATAAAGAAGACAGTCATAAGTGCGGCGACGATAGTCATGCCCCGCGCCCAC
CGGAAGGAGCTGACTGGGTTGAAGGCTCTCAAGGGCATCGGTCGAGATCCCGGTGCCTAATGAGTGAGCT
AACTTACATTAATTGCGTTGCGCTCACTGCCCGCTTTCCAGTCGGGAAACCTGTCGTGCCAGCTGCATTA
ATGAATCGGCCAACGCGCGGGGAGAGGCGGTTTGCGTATTGGGCGCCAGGGTGGTTTTTCTTTTCACCAG
TGAGACGGGCAACAGCTGATTGCCCTTCACCGCCTGGCCCTGAGAGAGTTGCAGCAAGCGGTCCACGCTG
GTTTGCCCCAGCAGGCGAAAATCCTGTTTGATGGTGGTTAACGGCGGGATATAACATGAGCTGTCTTCGG
TATCGTCGTATCCCACTACCGAGATATCCGCACCAACGCGCAGCCCGGACTCGGTAATGGCGCGCATTGC
GCCCAGCGCCATCTGATCGTTGGCAACCAGCATCGCAGTGGGAACGATGCCCTCATTCAGCATTTGCATG
GTTTGTTGAAAACCGGACATGGCACTCCAGTCGCCTTCCCGTTCCGCTATCGGCTGAATTTGATTGCGAG
TGAGATATTTATGCCAGCCAGCCAGACGCAGACGCGCCGAGACAGAACTTAATGGGCCCGCTAACAGCGC
GATTTGCTGGTGACCCAATGCGACCAGATGCTCCACGCCCAGTCGCGTACCGTCTTCATGGGAGAAAATA
ATACTGTTGATGGGTGTCTGGTCAGAGACATCAAGAAATAACGCCGGAACATTAGTGCAGGCAGCTTCCA
CAGCAATGGCATCCTGGTCATCCAGCGGATAGTTAATGATCAGCCCACTGACGCGTTGCGCGAGAAGATT
GTGCACCGCCGCTTTACAGGCTTCGACGCCGCTTCGTTCTACCATCGACACCACCACGCTGGCACCCAGT
TGATCGGCGCGAGATTTAATCGCCGCGACAATTTGCGACGGCGCGTGCAGGGCCAGACTGGAGGTGGCAA
CGCCAATCAGCAACGACTGTTTGCCCGCCAGTTGTTGTGCCACGCGGTTGGGAATGTAATTCAGCTCCGC
CATCGCCGCTTCCACTTTTTCCCGCGTTTTCGCAGAAACGTGGCTGGCCTGGTTCACCACGCGGGAAACG
GTCTGATAAGAGACACCGGCATACTCTGCGACATCGTATAACGTTACTGGTTTCACATTCACCACCCTGA
ATTGACTCTCTTCCGGGCGCTATCATGCCATACCGCGAAAGGTTTTGCGCCATTCGATGGTGTCCGGGAT
CTCGACGCTCTCCCTTATGCGACTCCTGCATTAGGAAGCAGCCCAGTAGTAGGTTGAGGCCGTTGAGCAC
CGCCGCCGCAAGGAATGGTGCATGCAAGGAGATGGCGCCCAACAGTCCCCCGGCCACGGGGCCTGCCACC
ATACCCACGCCGAAACAAGCGCTCATGAGCCCGAAGTGGCGAGCCCGATCTTCCCCATCGGTGATGTCGG
CGATATAGGCGCCAGCAACCGCACCTGTGGCGCCGGTGATGCCGGCCACGATGCGTCCGGCGTAGAGGAT
CGAGATCTCGATCCCGCGAAATTAATACGACTCACTATAGGGGAATTGTGAGCGGATAACAATTCCCCTC
TAGAAATAATTTTGTTTAACTTTAAGAAGGAGATATACCATGGGAGGCCTGAACGATATTTTTGAAGCGC
AGAAAATTGAATGGCATGAACACCATCACCATCACCATGAAAACCTGTACTTCCAATCCAATATTGGTAG
TGGGAGCAACGGCAGCAGCGGATCCGTGAGCAAGGGCGAGGAGGATAACATGGCCATCATCAAGGAGTTC
ATGCGCTTCAAGGTGCACATGGAGGGCTCCGTGAACGGCCACGAGTTCGAGATCGAGGGCGAGGGCGAGG
GCCGCCCCTACGAGGGCACCCAGACCGCCAAGCTGAAGGTGACCAAGGGTGGCCCCCTGCCCTTCGCCTG
GGACATCCTGTCCCCTCAGTTCATGTACGGCTCCAAGGCCTACGTGAAGCACCCCGCCGACATCCCCGAC
TACTTGAAGCTGTCCTTCCCCGAGGGCTTCAAGTGGGAGCGCGTGATGAACTTCGAGGACGGCGGCGTGG
TGACCGTGACCCAGGACTCCTCCCTCCAGGACGGCGAGTTCATCTACAAGGTGAAGCTGCGCGGCACCAA
CTTCCCCTCCGACGGCCCCGTAATGCAGAAGAAGACCATGGGCTGGGAGGCCTCCTCCGAGCGGATGTAC
CCCGAGGACGGCGCCCTGAAGGGCGAGATCAAGCAGAGGCTGAAGCTGAAGGACGGCGGCCACTACGACG
CTGAGGTCAAGACCACCTACAAGGCCAAGAAGCCCGTGCAGCTGCCCGGCGCCTACAACGTCAACATCAA
GTTGGACATCACCTCCCACAACGAGGACTACACCATCGTGGAACAGTACGAACGCGCCGAGGGCCGCCAC
TCCACCGGCGGCATGGACGAGCTGTACAAGTAATAGTAAGCGGCCGCACTCGAGCACCACCACCACCACC
ACTGAGATCCGGCTGCTAACAAAGCCCGAAAGGAAGCTGAGTTGGCTGCTGCCACCGCTGAGCAATAACT
AGCATAACCCCTTGGGGCCTCTAAACGGGTCTTGAGGGGTTTTTTGCTGAAAGGAGGAACTATATCCGGA
T
Features (pLannotate 1.2.2; 21 found; start..end, strand, type, name):
     12..440     +  rep_origin     f1 ori (sequence partly withheld): f1 bacteriophage origin of replication; arrow indicates direction of (+) strand synthesis
    494..551     +  promoter       AmpR promoter (fragment): bla
    560..1375    -  CDS            KanR: aminoglycoside phosphotransferase; aph(3')-Ia; confers resistance to kanamycin in bacteria or G418 (Geneticin®) in eukaryotes
   1497..2085    +  rep_origin     ori: high-copy-number ColE1/pMB1/pBR322/pUC origin of replication
   2271..2413    -  misc_feature   bom: basis of mobility region from pBR322
   2515..2706    -  CDS            rop: Rop protein, which maintains plasmids at low copy number; rop
   2723..3103    +  CDS            YPB1_ECOLX: Protein predicted: Swiss-Prot protein existence level 4. From Escherichia coli.
   3175..3466    -  CDS            TcR (fragment): tetracycline efflux protein; tet; confers resistance to tetracycline
   3481..3502    -  protein_bind   CAP binding site: CAP binding activates transcription in the presence of cAMP. E. coli catabolite activator protein
   3515..4597    -  CDS            lacI: lac repressor; lacI; The lac repressor binds to the lac operator to inhibit transcription in E. coli. This inhibition can be relieved by adding lactose or isopropyl-β-D-thiogalactopyranoside (IPTG).
   4598..4675    -  promoter       lacI promoter: lacI
   4683..4962    -  CDS            TcR (fragment): tetracycline efflux protein; tet; confers resistance to tetracycline
   4984..5002    +  promoter       T7 promoter: promoter for bacteriophage T7 RNA polymerase
   5003..5027    +  protein_bind   lac operator: The lac repressor binds to the lac operator to inhibit transcription in E. coli. This inhibition can be relieved by adding lactose or isopropyl-β-D-thiogalactopyranoside (IPTG). lac repressor encoded by lacI
   5042..5064    +  RBS            RBS: efficient ribosome binding site from bacteriophage T7 gene 10 (Olins and Rangwala, 1989)
   5122..5139    +  CDS            6xHis: 6xHis affinity tag
   5140..5156    +  CDS            TEV site (fragment): tobacco etch virus (TEV) protease recognition and cleavage site
   5197..5903    +  CDS            mCherry (fragment): monomeric derivative of DsRed fluorescent protein (Shaner et al., 2004) mammalian codon-optimized
   5926..5943    +  CDS            9xHis (fragment): 9xHis affinity tag
   5953..6002    +  CDS            SET1 (fragment): solubility-enhancement tag derived from T7 phage gene 10B
   6010..6057    +  terminator     T7 terminator: transcription terminator for bacteriophage T7 RNA polymerase
