[The description below was written by a language model from this plasmid's Addgene catalogue record and pLannotate feature annotations shown in this document.]
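Description:
pET Biotin His6 mCherry LIC cloning vector (H6-mCherry) is an empty 6,082 bp pET-family bacterial expression backbone designed to accept an open reading frame by ligation-independent cloning (LIC). It is propagated in E. coli under kanamycin selection (an aph(3')-Ia KanR gene). It replicates from a ColE1/pBR322-type origin accompanied by the bom region and the rop gene, consistent with its listing as low copy. An f1 origin is also present. The short tetracycline-resistance fragments and the AmpR promoter fragment in the annotation appear to be non-functional backbone remnants.

Expression is driven by a T7 promoter followed immediately by a lac operator and the T7 gene 10 ribosome binding site. A plasmid-borne lacI gene supplies repressor, so transcription depends on a host providing T7 RNA polymerase and is induced by lactose or IPTG. A T7 terminator closes the unit. According to the catalogue, the reading frame begins with an AviTag for biotinylation, then a 6xHis tag and a TEV protease site. The feature table annotates the His tag and a partial TEV site but not the AviTag. The LIC site sits after the TEV sequence and upstream of mCherry, and it is destroyed on insertion. An insert cloned without a stop codon is therefore expressed with a cleavable N-terminal biotin-His6 tag and a C-terminal mCherry fusion. The annotation also picks up a short His-tag fragment and a T7 gene 10B-derived fragment downstream of mCherry, which the catalogue does not describe as functional tags.

The tag combination suits production of red-fluorescent fusion proteins whose expression can be followed visually. Such proteins can be purified by metal affinity and captured or immobilised through biotin.
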