Addgene plasmid #29722: pET Biotin His6 mCherry LIC cloning vector (H6-mCherry)
Purpose: (Empty Backbone)
Depositing lab: Scott Gradia. Depositing organization: University of California, Berkeley.
Backbone
  Vector backbone: pET
  Backbone size (bp): 6082
  Vector type: Bacterial Expression
  Promoter: T7-lacO (lactose/IPTG inducible)
  Tag / fusion protein: AviTag (biotin) (N terminal on backbone); 6xHis (N terminal on backbone); TEV cleavage site (N terminal on backbone); mCherry (C terminal on backbone)
Growth in bacteria
  Bacterial resistance: Kanamycin, 50 μg/mL
  Growth temperature: 37°C
  Growth strain: DH5alpha
  Copy number: Low Copy
Gene/Insert
  Gene/Insert name: None
  Tag / fusion protein: Biotin - His6 - TEV (N terminal on backbone); mCherry (C terminal on backbone)
  Cloning method: Restriction Enzyme; 5′ cloning site LIC site vGFP (destroyed during cloning); 3′ cloning site LIC site vGFP (destroyed during cloning)
  Sequencing primers: 5′ T7 forward; 3′ mCherry reverse (5'gcaccttgaagcgcatgaact)
Terms and licenses: Academic/Nonprofit Terms; Industry Terms: Not Available to Industry
Depositor comments: This plasmid is an empty vector. Your gene can be inserted with a LIC cloning protocol. mCherry has a excitation max of 587 nm and an emission max of 610 nm. To clone into this vector, add LIC tags to the 5' end of your PCR primers. Forward - 5'TACTTCCAATCCAATGCA3' Reverse - 5'CTCCCACTACCAATGCC 3' Do NOT include a stop codon with your reverse primer. Linearize the plasmid with SspI, then gel purify. When digesting the DNA with T4 polymerase, use dCTP for the insert and dGTP for your linearized vector. More information on this vector can be found through http://qb3.berkeley.edu/qb3/macrolab/
How to cite: pET Biotin His6 mCherry LIC cloning vector (H6-mCherry) was a gift from Scott Gradia (Addgene plasmid # 29722 ; http://n2t.net/addgene:29722 ; RRID:Addgene_29722)
