>Addgene plasmid #29722 | pET Biotin His6 mCherry LIC cloning vector (H6-mCherry) | addgene partial sequence | sequence record 35240 | 29722 with pBRrevBam
GGCCACGATGCGTCCGGCGTAGAGGATCGAGATCTCGATCCCGCGAAATTAATACGACTCACTATAGGGG
AATTGTGAGCGGATAACAATTCCCCTCTAGAAATAATTTTGTTTAACTTTAAGAAGGAGATATACCATGG
GAGGCCTGAACGATATTTTTGAAGCGCAGAAAATTGAATGGCATGAACACCATCACCATCACCATGAAAA
CCTGTACTTCCAATCCAATATTGGTAGTGGGAGCAACGGCAGCAGCGGATCCGTGAGCAAGGGCGAGGAG
GATAACATGGCCATCATCAAGGAGTTCATGCGCTTCAAGGTGCACATGGAGGGCTCCGTGAACGGCCACG
AGTTCGAGATCGAGGGCGAGGGCGAGGGCCGCCCCTACGAGGGCACCCAGACCGCCAAGCTGAAGGTGAC
CAAGGGTGGCCCCCTGCCCTTCGCCTGGGACATCCTGTCCCCTCAGTTCATGTACGGCTCCAAGGCCTAC
GTGAAGCACCCCGCCGACATCCCCGACTACTTGAAGCTGTCCTTCCCCGAGGGCTTCAAGTGGGAGCGCG
TGATGAACTTCGAGGACGGCGGCGTGGTGACCGTGACCCAGGACTCCTCCCTCCAGGACGGCGAGTTCAT
CTACAAGGTGAAGCTGCGCGGCACCAACTTCCCCTCCGACGGCCCCGTAATGCAGAAGAAGACCATGGGC
TGGGAGGCCTCCTCCGAGCGGATGTACCCCGAGGACGGCGCCCTGAAGGGCGAGATCAAGCAGAGGCTGA
AGCTGAAGGACGGCGGCCACTACGACGCTGAGGTCAAGACCACCTACAAGGCCAAGAAGCCCGTGCAGCT
GCCCGGCGCCTACAACGTCAACATCAAGTTGGACATCACCTCCC
