>Addgene plasmid #29722 | pET Biotin His6 mCherry LIC cloning vector (H6-mCherry) | addgene partial sequence | sequence record 52549 | pBRrevBam 5'-GGTGATGTCGGCGATATAGG-3'
GCCGGCCACGATGCGTCCGGCGTAGAGGATCGAGATCTCGATCCCGCGAAATTAATACGACTCACTATAG
GGGAATTGTGAGCGGATAACAATTCCCCTCTAGAAATAATTTTGTTTAACTTTAAGAAGGAGATATACCA
TGGGAGGCCTGAACGATATTTTTGAAGCGCAGAAAATTGAATGGCATGAACACCATCACCATCACCATGA
AAACCTGTACTTCCAATCCAATATTGGTAGTGGGAGCAACGGCAGCAGCGGATCCGTGAGCAAGGGCGAG
GAGGATAACATGGCCATCATCAAGGAGTTCATGCGCTTCAAGGTGCACATGGAGGGCTCCGTGAACGGCC
ACGAGTTCGAGATCGAGGGCGAGGGCGAGGGCCGCCCCTACGAGGGCACCCAGACCGCCAAGCTGAAGGT
GACCAAGGGTGGCCCCCTGCCCTTCGCCTGGGACATCCTGTCCCCTCAGTTCATGTACGGCTCCAAGGCC
TACGTGAAGCACCCCGCCGACATCCCCGACTACTTGAAGCTGTCCTTCCCCGAGGGCTTCAAGTGGGAGC
GCGTGATGAACTTCGAGGACGGCGGCGTGGTGACCGTGACCCAGGACTCCTCCCTCCAGGACGGCGAGTT
CATCTACAAGGTGAAGCTGCGCGGCACCAACTTCCCCTCCGACGGCCCCGTAATGCAGAAGAAGACCATG
GGCTGGGAGGCCTCCTCCGAGCGGATGTACCCCGAGGACGGCGCCCTGAAGGGCGAGATCAAGCAGAGGC
TGAAGCTGAAGGACGGCGGCCACTACGACGCTGAGGTCAAGACCACCTACAAGGCCAAGAAGCCCGTGCA
GCTGCCCGGCGCCTACAACGTCAACATCAAGTTGGACATCACCTCCCA
